Addgene plasmid #80050: pCMV-EPN-01(ΔL2)
Purpose: Expression of EPN-01 mutated in ALIX binding site.
Depositing lab: Wesley Sundquist. Depositing organization: University of Utah. Publication: Designed proteins induce the formation of nanocage-containing extracellular vesicles. Votteler J, Ogohara C, Yi S, Hsia Y, Nattermann U, Belnap DM, King NP, Sundquist WI. Nature. 2016 Dec 8;540(7632):292-295. doi: 10.1038/nature20607. Epub 2016 Nov 30. PubMed 27919066.
Backbone
  Vector backbone: pCMV(WT)
  Backbone manufacturer: ...
  Backbone size w/o insert (bp): 5478
  Total vector size (bp): 6305
  Vector type: Mammalian Expression
  Selectable markers: Neomycin (select with G418)
Growth in bacteria
  Bacterial resistance: Ampicillin, 100 μg/mL
  Growth temperature: 37°C
  Growth strain: DH5alpha
  Copy number: High Copy
Gene/Insert
  Gene/Insert name: EPN-01(deltaYP)
  Species: Synthetic
  Insert size (bp): 849
  Mutation: YP37AA
  Promoter: CMV
  Tag / fusion protein: Myc
  Cloning method: Restriction Enzyme; 5′ cloning site NdeI (not destroyed); 3′ cloning site XhoI (not destroyed)
  Sequencing primers: 5′ T7; 3′ BGHR
Terms and licenses: Academic/Nonprofit Terms; Industry Terms: Not Available to Industry
How to cite: pCMV-EPN-01(ΔL2) was a gift from Wesley Sundquist (Addgene plasmid # 80050 ; http://n2t.net/addgene:80050 ; RRID:Addgene_80050)
