[The description below was written by a language model from this plasmid's Addgene catalogue record and pLannotate feature annotations shown in this document.]
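Description:
pCMV-EPN-01(ΔL2) is a 6.3 kb mammalian expression plasmid built on a pCMV(WT) backbone. It is propagated in E. coli through a high-copy ColE1/pUC-type origin and selected with ampicillin via the β-lactamase gene and its native promoter. For mammalian cells it carries a neomycin phosphotransferase gene driven by the SV40 enhancer/early promoter and terminated by an SV40 polyadenylation signal, allowing G418 selection. An f1 phage origin and remnants of lac regulatory sequences are also present as backbone features.

The payload is a synthetic 849 bp open reading frame, EPN-01(deltaYP), cloned between NdeI and XhoI sites. It lies downstream of the human CMV immediate-early enhancer and promoter and upstream of the bovine growth hormone polyadenylation signal. A T7 promoter sits just ahead of the insert and serves as a sequencing primer site. The record lists a Myc tag, though its position is not stated and it was not annotated in the feature table. The only part of the insert that the automated annotation recognises is a fragment matching the p6 region of HIV-1 Gag, the domain that recruits the host budding factors TSG101 and ALIX (PDCD6IP/AIP1). The rest of the designed protein is not annotated.

This variant carries a YP-to-AA substitution (YP37AA) that, according to the stated purpose, disrupts the ALIX binding site. The associated publication title concerns designed proteins that induce formation of nanocage-containing extracellular vesicles. The construct therefore most plausibly serves as a mutant comparator for testing how ALIX recruitment contributes to the release of such vesicles from transfected cells, although the record does not spell out that use.
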