Features (pLannotate 1.2.2; 20 found; start..end, strand, type, name):
     28..80      -  misc_feature   bom (fragment): basis of mobility region from pBR322
    235..614     +  enhancer       CMV enhancer: human cytomegalovirus immediate early enhancer
    615..818     +  promoter       CMV promoter: human cytomegalovirus (CMV) immediate early promoter
    814..847     +  LTR            5' LTR (truncated) (fragment): truncated 5' long terminal repeat (LTR) from HIV-1
    863..881     +  promoter       T7 promoter: promoter for bacteriophage T7 RNA polymerase
   1642..1797    +  CDS            gag (fragment): GAG_HV1H2 - Experimental evidence at protein level: Swiss-Prot protein existence level 1. [p6-gag]: Plays a role in budding of the assembled particle by interacting with the host class E VPS proteins TSG101 and PDCD6IP/AIP1. From Human immunodeficiency virus type 1 group M subtype B (isolate HXB2) (HIV-1).
   1902..2126    +  polyA_signal   bGH poly(A) signal: bovine growth hormone polyadenylation signal
   2130..2151    +  promoter       SV40 promoter (fragment): SV40 enhancer and early promoter
   2172..2600    +  rep_origin     f1 ori (sequence partly withheld): f1 bacteriophage origin of replication; arrow indicates direction of (+) strand synthesis
   2614..2943    +  promoter       SV40 promoter: SV40 enhancer and early promoter
   3010..3801    +  CDS            neo: KKA2_KLEPN - Also known as kan, nptII. Experimental evidence at protein level: Swiss-Prot protein existence level 1. Resistance to kanamycin, neomycin, paromomycin, ribostamycin, butirosin and gentamicin B. From Klebsiella pneumoniae.
   3825..3983    +  CDS            ble (fragment): BLE_KLEPN - Experimental evidence at protein level: Swiss-Prot protein existence level 1. Binding protein with a strong affinity to the bleomycin family of antibiotics. Binds to CL990; an antimitotic-antibiotic compound. From Klebsiella pneumoniae.
   3978..4099    +  polyA_signal   SV40 poly(A) signal: SV40 polyadenylation signal
   4172..4188    -  protein_bind   lac operator: The lac repressor binds to the lac operator to inhibit transcription in E. coli. This inhibition can be relieved by adding lactose or isopropyl-β-D-thiogalactopyranoside (IPTG). lac repressor encoded by lacI
   4196..4226    -  promoter       lac promoter: promoter for the E. coli lac operon
   4241..4262    -  protein_bind   CAP binding site: CAP binding activates transcription in the presence of cAMP. E. coli catabolite activator protein
   4275..4367    -  CDS            lacI (fragment): lac repressor; lacI; The lac repressor binds to the lac operator to inhibit transcription in E. coli. This inhibition can be relieved by adding lactose or isopropyl-β-D-thiogalactopyranoside (IPTG).
   4550..5138    -  rep_origin     ori: high-copy-number ColE1/pMB1/pBR322/pUC origin of replication
   5309..6169    -  CDS            AmpR: β-lactamase; bla; confers resistance to ampicillin, carbenicillin, and related antibiotics
   6170..6274    -  promoter       AmpR promoter: bla
>Addgene plasmid #80050 | pCMV-EPN-01(ΔL2) | depositor full sequence | sequence record 150323 | pCMV-EPN-01(ΔL2) sequence 6305 bps
GACGGATCGGGAGATCTCCCGATCCCCTATGGTGCACTCTCAGTACAATCTGCTCTGATGCCGCATAGTT
AAGCCAGTATCTGCTCCCTGCTTGTGTGTTGGAGGTCGCTGAGTAGTGCGCGAGCAAAATTTAAGCTACA
ACAAGGCAAGGCTTGACCGACAATTGCATGAAGAATCTGCTTAGGGTTAGGCGTTTTGCGCTGCTTCGCG
ATGTACGGGCCAGATATACGCGTTGACATTGATTATTGACTAGTTATTAATAGTAATCAATTACGGGGTC
ATTAGTTCATAGCCCATATATGGAGTTCCGCGTTACATAACTTACGGTAAATGGCCCGCCTGGCTGACCG
CCCAACGACCCCCGCCCATTGACGTCAATAATGACGTATGTTCCCATAGTAACGCCAATAGGGACTTTCC
ATTGACGTCAATGGGTGGAGTATTTACGGTAAACTGCCCACTTGGCAGTACATCAAGTGTATCATATGCC
AAGTACGCCCCCTATTGACGTCAATGACGGTAAATGGCCCGCCTGGCATTATGCCCAGTACATGACCTTA
TGGGACTTTCCTACTTGGCAGTACATCTACGTATTAGTCATCGCTATTACCATGGTGATGCGGTTTTGGC
AGTACATCAATGGGCGTGGATAGCGGTTTGACTCACGGGGATTTCCAAGTCTCCACCCCATTGACGTCAA
TGGGAGTTTGTTTTGGCACCAAAATCAACGGGACTTTCCAAAATGTCGTAACAACTCCGCCCCATTGACG
CAAATGGGCGGTAGGCGTGTACGGTGGGAGGTCTATATAAGCAGAGCTCTCTGGCTAACTAGAGAACCCA
CTGCTTACTGGCTTATCGAAATTAATACGACTCACTATAGGGAGACCCAAGCTGGCTAGCGTTTAAACGG
GCCCTCTAGAATTATCGATCCGGAGGTACCCGGGCGGCCGCATGGGTGCGCGTGCGTCTGGTTCTAAATC
TGGCTCCGGCTCTGACTCTGGTAGCAAAATCGAAGAGCTGTTCAAGAAACACAAGATCGTTGCCGTGCTG
CGTGCCAATAGTGTGGAAGAAGCGAAAAAGAAAGCGCTGGCGGTTTTCCTGGGCGGCGTTCATCTGATTG
AAATTACCTTTACCGTGCCGGATGCGGATACCGTGATTAAGGAACTGAGCTTTCTGAAGGAAATGGGCGC
GATTATTGGTGCGGGCACCGTGACCAGCGTGGAGCAGTGCCGTAAAGCGGTGGAAAGTGGCGCCGAATTC
ATTGTGAGTCCGCACCTGGACGAGGAAATTAGCCAATTTTGCAAGGAGAAGGGTGTGTTCTATATGCCAG
GCGTTATGACCCCGACCGAACTGGTGAAAGCCATGAAACTGGGCCATACCATCTTAAAACTGTTTCCGGG
TGAGGTGGTGGGTCCGCAGTTTGTTAAAGCGATGAAAGGTCCGTTTCCGAATGTGAAATTTGTGCCAACC
GGCGGTGTTAATCTGGACAATGTGTGCGAATGGTTCAAAGCGGGCGTGCTGGCCGTGGGCGTGGGCAGCG
CGTTAGTGAAAGGCACCCCGGTGGAAGTGGCGGAAAAGGCCAAGGCGTTCGTTGAGAAGATTCGTGGCTG
CACCGAACAGAAACTGATTAGCGAAGAAGATCTGCAGTCTCGTCCGGAACCGACCGCACCGCCGGAAGAA
TCTTTCCGTTCTGGTGTTGAAACCACCACGCCACCGCAAAAACAGGAGCCGATCGACAAAGAACTGGCCG
CGCTGACCTCTCTGCGTTCTCTGTTCGGTAACGACCCGTCTTCTCAGTGACTCGAGAAGCTTGCTAGCAG
ATCTTTTTCCCTCTGCCAAAAATTATGGGGACATCATGAAGCCCCTTGAGCACTTAAGTTTAAACCGCTG
ATCAGCCTCGACTGTGCCTTCTAGTTGCCAGCCATCTGTTGTTTGCCCCTCCCCCGTGCCTTCCTTGACC
CTGGAAGGTGCCACTCCCACTGTCCTTTCCTAATAAAATGAGGAAATTGCATCGCATTGTCTGAGTAGGT
GTCATTCTATTCTGGGGGGTGGGGTGGGGCAGGACAGCAAGGGGGAGGATTGGGAAGACAATAGCAGGCA
TGCTGGGGATGCGGTGGGCTCTATGGCTTCTGAGGCGGAAAGAACCAGCTGGGGCTCTAGGGGGTATCCC
C
[124 nt withheld, positions 2172-2295]
C
[91 nt withheld, positions 2297-2387]
A
[49 nt withheld, positions 2389-2437]
CCTTTGACGTTGGAGTCCACGTTCTTT
[37 nt withheld, positions 2465-2501]
ACCCTATCTCGGTCTATTCTTTTGATTTATAAGGGATTTTGCCGATTTCGGCCTATTGGTTAAAAAATGA
GCTGATTTAACAAAAATTTAACGCGAATTAATTCTGTGGAATGTGTGTCAGTTAGGGTGTGGAAAGTCCC
CAGGCTCCCCAGCAGGCAGAAGTATGCAAAGCATGCATCTCAATTAGTCAGCAACCAGGTGTGGAAAGTC
CCCAGGCTCCCCAGCAGGCAGAAGTATGCAAAGCATGCATCTCAATTAGTCAGCAACCATAGTCCCGCCC
CTAACTCCGCCCATCCCGCCCCTAACTCCGCCCAGTTCCGCCCATTCTCCGCCCCATGGCTGACTAATTT
TTTTTATTTATGCAGAGGCCGAGGCCGCCTCTGCCTCTGAGCTATTCCAGAAGTAGTGAGGAGGCTTTTT
TGGAGGCCTAGGCTTTTGCAAAAAGCTCCCGGGAGCTTGTATATCCATTTTCGGATCTGATCAAGAGACA
GGATGAGGATCGTTTCGCATGATTGAACAAGATGGATTGCACGCAGGTTCTCCGGCCGCTTGGGTGGAGA
GGCTATTCGGCTATGACTGGGCACAACAGACAATCGGCTGCTCTGATGCCGCCGTGTTCCGGCTGTCAGC
GCAGGGGCGCCCGGTTCTTTTTGTCAAGACCGACCTGTCCGGTGCCCTGAATGAACTGCAGGACGAGGCA
GCGCGGCTATCGTGGCTGGCCACGACGGGCGTTCCTTGCGCAGCTGTGCTCGACGTTGTCACTGAAGCGG
GAAGGGACTGGCTGCTATTGGGCGAAGTGCCGGGGCAGGATCTCCTGTCATCTCACCTTGCTCCTGCCGA
GAAAGTATCCATCATGGCTGATGCAATGCGGCGGCTGCATACGCTTGATCCGGCTACCTGCCCATTCGAC
CACCAAGCGAAACATCGCATCGAGCGAGCACGTACTCGGATGGAAGCCGGTCTTGTCGATCAGGATGATC
TGGACGAAGAGCATCAGGGGCTCGCGCCAGCCGAACTGTTCGCCAGGCTCAAGGCGCGCATGCCCGACGG
CGAGGATCTCGTCGTGACCCATGGCGATGCCTGCTTGCCGAATATCATGGTGGAAAATGGCCGCTTTTCT
GGATTCATCGACTGTGGCCGGCTGGGTGTGGCGGACCGCTATCAGGACATAGCGTTGGCTACCCGTGATA
TTGCTGAAGAGCTTGGCGGCGAATGGGCTGACCGCTTCCTCGTGCTTTACGGTATCGCCGCTCCCGATTC
GCAGCGCATCGCCTTCTATCGCCTTCTTGACGAGTTCTTCTGAGCGGGACTCTGGGGTTCGAAATGACCG
ACCAAGCGACGCCCAACCTGCCATCACGAGATTTCGATTCCACCGCCGCCTTCTATGAAAGGTTGGGCTT
CGGAATCGTTTTCCGGGACGCCGGCTGGATGATCCTCCAGCGCGGGGATCTCATGCTGGAGTTCTTCGCC
CACCCCAACTTGTTTATTGCAGCTTATAATGGTTACAAATAAAGCAATAGCATCACAAATTTCACAAATA
AAGCATTTTTTTCACTGCATTCTAGTTGTGGTTTGTCCAAACTCATCAATGTATCTTATCATGTCTGTAT
ACCGTCGACCTCTAGCTAGAGCTTGGCGTAATCATGGTCATAGCTGTTTCCTGTGTGAAATTGTTATCCG
CTCACAATTCCACACAACATACGAGCCGGAAGCATAAAGTGTAAAGCCTGGGGTGCCTAATGAGTGAGCT
AACTCACATTAATTGCGTTGCGCTCACTGCCCGCTTTCCAGTCGGGAAACCTGTCGTGCCAGCTGCATTA
ATGAATCGGCCAACGCGCGGGGAGAGGCGGTTTGCGTATTGGGCGCTCTTCCGCTTCCTCGCTCACTGAC
TCGCTGCGCTCGGTCGTTCGGCTGCGGCGAGCGGTATCAGCTCACTCAAAGGCGGTAATACGGTTATCCA
CAGAATCAGGGGATAACGCAGGAAAGAACATGTGAGCAAAAGGCCAGCAAAAGGCCAGGAACCGTAAAAA
GGCCGCGTTGCTGGCGTTTTTCCATAGGCTCCGCCCCCCTGACGAGCATCACAAAAATCGACGCTCAAGT
CAGAGGTGGCGAAACCCGACAGGACTATAAAGATACCAGGCGTTTCCCCCTGGAAGCTCCCTCGTGCGCT
CTCCTGTTCCGACCCTGCCGCTTACCGGATACCTGTCCGCCTTTCTCCCTTCGGGAAGCGTGGCGCTTTC
TCATAGCTCACGCTGTAGGTATCTCAGTTCGGTGTAGGTCGTTCGCTCCAAGCTGGGCTGTGTGCACGAA
CCCCCCGTTCAGCCCGACCGCTGCGCCTTATCCGGTAACTATCGTCTTGAGTCCAACCCGGTAAGACACG
ACTTATCGCCACTGGCAGCAGCCACTGGTAACAGGATTAGCAGAGCGAGGTATGTAGGCGGTGCTACAGA
GTTCTTGAAGTGGTGGCCTAACTACGGCTACACTAGAAGAACAGTATTTGGTATCTGCGCTCTGCTGAAG
CCAGTTACCTTCGGAAAAAGAGTTGGTAGCTCTTGATCCGGCAAACAAACCACCGCTGGTAGCGGTGGTT
TTTTTGTTTGCAAGCAGCAGATTACGCGCAGAAAAAAAGGATCTCAAGAAGATCCTTTGATCTTTTCTAC
GGGGTCTGACGCTCAGTGGAACGAAAACTCACGTTAAGGGATTTTGGTCATGAGATTATCAAAAAGGATC
TTCACCTAGATCCTTTTAAATTAAAAATGAAGTTTTAAATCAATCTAAAGTATATATGAGTAAACTTGGT
CTGACAGTTACCAATGCTTAATCAGTGAGGCACCTATCTCAGCGATCTGTCTATTTCGTTCATCCATAGT
TGCCTGACTCCCCGTCGTGTAGATAACTACGATACGGGAGGGCTTACCATCTGGCCCCAGTGCTGCAATG
ATACCGCGAGACCCACGCTCACCGGCTCCAGATTTATCAGCAATAAACCAGCCAGCCGGAAGGGCCGAGC
GCAGAAGTGGTCCTGCAACTTTATCCGCCTCCATCCAGTCTATTAATTGTTGCCGGGAAGCTAGAGTAAG
TAGTTCGCCAGTTAATAGTTTGCGCAACGTTGTTGCCATTGCTACAGGCATCGTGGTGTCACGCTCGTCG
TTTGGTATGGCTTCATTCAGCTCCGGTTCCCAACGATCAAGGCGAGTTACATGATCCCCCATGTTGTGCA
AAAAAGCGGTTAGCTCCTTCGGTCCTCCGATCGTTGTCAGAAGTAAGTTGGCCGCAGTGTTATCACTCAT
GGTTATGGCAGCACTGCATAATTCTCTTACTGTCATGCCATCCGTAAGATGCTTTTCTGTGACTGGTGAG
TACTCAACCAAGTCATTCTGAGAATAGTGTATGCGGCGACCGAGTTGCTCTTGCCCGGCGTCAATACGGG
ATAATACCGCGCCACATAGCAGAACTTTAAAAGTGCTCATCATTGGAAAACGTTCTTCGGGGCGAAAACT
CTCAAGGATCTTACCGCTGTTGAGATCCAGTTCGATGTAACCCACTCGTGCACCCAACTGATCTTCAGCA
TCTTTTACTTTCACCAGCGTTTCTGGGTGAGCAAAAACAGGAAGGCAAAATGCCGCAAAAAAGGGAATAA
GGGCGACACGGAAATGTTGAATACTCATACTCTTCCTTTTTCAATATTATTGAAGCATTTATCAGGGTTA
TTGTCTCATGAGCGGATACATATTTGAATGTATTTAGAAAAATAAACAAATAGGGGTTCCGCGCACATTT
CCCCGAAAAGTGCCACCTGACGTC
