>Addgene plasmid #80050 | pCMV-EPN-01(ΔL2) | addgene partial sequence | sequence record 157818 | T7 5'-TAATACGACTCACTATAGGG-3'
ATTATCGATCCGGAGGTACCCGGGCGGCCGCATGGGTGCGCGTGCGTCTGGTTCTAAATCTGGCTCCGGC
TCTGACTCTGGTAGCAAAATCGAAGAGCTGTTCAAGAAACACAAGATCGTTGCCGTGCTGCGTGCCAATA
GTGTGGAAGAAGCGAAAAAGAAAGCGCTGGCGGTTTTCCTGGGCGGCGTTCATCTGATTGAAATTACCTT
TACCGTGCCGGATGCGGATACCGTGATTAAGGAACTGAGCTTTCTGAAGGAAATGGGCGCGATTATTGGT
GCGGGCACCGTGACCAGCGTGGAGCAGTGCCGTAAAGCGGTGGAAAGTGGCGCCGAATTCATTGTGAGTC
CGCACCTGGACGAGGAAATTAGCCAATTTTGCAAGGAGAAGGGTGTGTTCTATATGCCAGGCGTTATGAC
CCCGACCGAACTGGTGAAAGCCATGAAACTGGGCCATACCATCTTAAAACTGTTTCCGGGTGAGGTGGTG
GGTCCGCAGTTTGTTAAAGCGATGAAAGGTCCGTTTCCGAATGTGAAATTTGTGCCAACCGGCGGTGTTA
ATCTGGACAATGTGTGCGAATGGTTCAAAGCGGGCGTGCTGGCCGTGGGCGTGGGCAGCGCGTTAGTGAA
AGGCACCCCGGTGGAAGTGGCGGAAAAGGCCAAGGCGTTCGTTGAGAAGATTCGTGGCTGCACCGAACAG
AAACTGATTAGCGAAGAAGATCTGCAGTCTCGTCCGGAACCGACCGCACCGCCGGAAGAATCTTTCCGTT
CTGGTGTTGAAACCACCACGCCACCGCAAA
