>Addgene plasmid #80050 | pCMV-EPN-01(ΔL2) | addgene partial sequence | sequence record 157819 | BGH-rev 5'-TAGAAGGCACAGTCGAGG-3'
AGGGGCTTCATGATGTCCCCATAATTTTTGGCAGAGGGAAAAAGATCTGCTAGCAAGCTTCTCGAGTCAC
TGAGAAGACGGGTCGTTACCGAACAGAGAACGCAGAGAGGTCAGCGCGGCCAGTTCTTTGTCGATCGGCT
CCTGTTTTTGCGGTGGCGTGGTGGTTTCAACACCAGAACGGAAAGATTCTTCCGGCGGTGCGGTCGGTTC
CGGACGAGACTGCAGATCTTCTTCGCTAATCAGTTTCTGTTCGGTGCAGCCACGAATCTTCTCAACGAAC
GCCTTGGCCTTTTCCGCCACTTCCACCGGGGTGCCTTTCACTAACGCGCTGCCCACGCCCACGGCCAGCA
CGCCCGCTTTGAACCATTCGCACACATTGTCCAGATTAACACCGCCGGTTGGCACAAATTTCACATTCGG
AAACGGACCTTTCATCGCTTTAACAAACTGCGGACCCACCACCTCACCCGGAAACAGTTTTAAGATGGTA
TGGCCCAGTTTCATGGCTTTCACCAGTTCGGTCGGGGTCATAACGCCTGGCATATAGAACACACCCTTCT
CCTTGCAAAATTGGCTAATTTCCTCGTCCAGGTGCGGACTCACAATGAATTCGGCGCCACTTTCCACCGC
TTTACGGCACTGCTCCACGCTGGTCACGGTGCCCGCACCAATAATCGCGCCCATTTCCTTCAGAAAGCTC
AGTTCCTTAATCACGGTATCCGCATCCGGCACGGTAAAGGTAATTTCAATCAGATGAACGCCGCCCAGGA
AAACCGCCAGCGCTTTCTTTTTCGCTTCTTCCACACTATTGGCACGCAGCACGGCAACGATCTTGTGTTT
CTTGAACAGCTCTTCGATTTTGCTAC
